Addgene plasmid #106779: gh120
Purpose: expression of gRNA targeting GCNT7
Depositing lab: Eric-Paul Bennett. Depositing organization: University of Copenhagen. Publication: A validated gRNA library for CRISPR/Cas9 targeting of the human glycosyltransferase genome. Narimatsu Y, Joshi HJ, Zhang Y, Gomes C, Chen YH, Lorenzetti F, Furukawa S, Schjoldager K, Hansen L, Clausen H, Bennett EP, Wandall HH. Glycobiology. 2018 Jan 5. pii: 4791732. doi: 10.1093/glycob/cwx101. PubMed 29315387.
Backbone
  Vector backbone: EPB104
  Backbone manufacturer: Eric-Paul Bennett (Addgene plasmid # 68369)
  Backbone size w/o insert (bp): 2376
  Vector type: Mammalian Expression
Growth in bacteria
  Bacterial resistance: Ampicillin, 100 μg/mL
  Growth temperature: 37°C
  Growth strain: DH5alpha
  Copy number: High Copy
Gene/Insert
  Gene/Insert name: GCNT7
  gRNA/shRNA sequence: ACTGCTCCAGGATTTCTCGG
  Species: H. sapiens (human)
  Entrez Gene: GCNT7 (a.k.a. C20orf105, dJ1153D9.2, gcnt)
  Cloning method: Restriction Enzyme; 5′ cloning site unknown (unknown if destroyed); 3′ cloning site unknown (unknown if destroyed)
  Sequencing primers: 5′ T7NP
Terms and licenses: Academic/Nonprofit Terms; Industry Terms: Not Available to Industry
How to cite: gh120 was a gift from Eric-Paul Bennett (Addgene plasmid # 106779 ; http://n2t.net/addgene:106779 ; RRID:Addgene_106779)
