[The description below was written by a language model from this plasmid's Addgene catalogue record and pLannotate feature annotations shown in this document.]
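Description:
gh120 is a small mammalian guide RNA expression plasmid built on the EPB104 backbone and designed to deliver a single CRISPR/Cas9 guide against human GCNT7, a member of the glycosyltransferase gene family. It belongs to a validated gRNA collection covering the human glycosyltransferase genome. The sequenced record is about 2.7 kb. In bacteria the plasmid is maintained at high copy through a ColE1/pUC-type origin and selected with ampicillin via the β-lactamase gene and its native promoter.

The functional cassette consists of the human U6 promoter, an RNA polymerase III promoter suited to producing short, precisely initiated transcripts, followed by a short gap that is not annotated but matches the expected position of the 20-nucleotide GCNT7 targeting spacer, and then the Streptococcus pyogenes Cas9 guide RNA scaffold. Transcription in mammalian cells therefore yields a complete single guide RNA. The plasmid carries no Cas9 coding sequence and no mammalian selection marker or reporter in the annotated features, so the nuclease must be supplied separately, for example from a co-transfected plasmid or a Cas9-expressing cell line. The insert was introduced by restriction cloning, although the sites used are not recorded.

The remaining annotations are short fragments (lacZα, M13 origin, lacI and an RSF origin match) that appear to be cloning-vector remnants or partial similarity hits rather than working elements. A T7 promoter lies just upstream of the U6 promoter on the circular map and likely corresponds to the listed sequencing primer site. The construct is typically used for knockout or editing of GCNT7 in human cells, such as in glycosylation pathway studies.
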