Features (pLannotate 1.2.2; 10 found; start..end, strand, type, name):
      1..241     +  promoter       U6 promoter: RNA polymerase III promoter for human U6 snRNA
    271..346     +  misc_RNA       gRNA scaffold: guide RNA scaffold for the Streptococcus pyogenes CRISPR/Cas9 system
    393..440     -  CDS            lacI (fragment): lac repressor; lacI; The lac repressor binds to the lac operator to inhibit transcription in E. coli. This inhibition can be relieved by adding lactose or isopropyl-β-D-thiogalactopyranoside (IPTG).
    477..517     -  rep_origin     RSF ori (fragment): Plasmids containing the RSF 1030 origin of replication can be propagated in E. coli cells that contain additional plasmids with compatible origins.
    595..1183    -  rep_origin     ori: high-copy-number ColE1/pMB1/pBR322/pUC origin of replication
   1354..2214    -  CDS            AmpR: β-lactamase; bla; confers resistance to ampicillin, carbenicillin, and related antibiotics
   2215..2319    -  promoter       AmpR promoter: bla
   2345..2476    -  rep_origin     M13 ori (fragment): M13 bacteriophage origin of replication; arrow indicates direction of (+) strand synthesis
   2497..2653    -  CDS            lacZα (fragment): LacZα fragment of β-galactosidase; lacZ fragment
   2662..2680    +  promoter       T7 promoter: promoter for bacteriophage T7 RNA polymerase
>Addgene plasmid #106779 | gh120 | addgene full sequence | sequence record 242868 | Addgene NGS Result
GAGGGCCTATTTCCCATGATTCCTTCATATTTGCATATACGATACAAGGCTGTTAGAGAGATAATTGGAA
TTAATTTGACTGTAAACACAAAGATATTAGTACAAAATACGTGACGTAGAAAGTAATAATTTCTTGGGTA
GTTTGCAGTTTTAAAATTATGTTTTAAAATGGACTATCATATGCTTACCGTAACTTGAAAGTATTTCGAT
TTCTTGGCTTTATATATCTTGTGGAAAGGACGAAACACCGACTGCTCCAGGATTTCTCGGGTTTTAGAGC
TAGAAATAGCAAGTTAAAATAAGGCTAGTCCGTTATCAACTTGAAAAAGTGGCACCGAGTCGGTGCTTTT
TTTGGTACCTGGAGCACAAGACTGGCCTCATGGGCCTTCCGCTCACTGCCCGCTTTCCAGTCGGGAAACC
TGTCGTGCCAGCTGCATTAACATGGTCATAGCTGTTTCCTTGCGTATTGGGCGCTCTCCGCTTCCTCGCT
CACTGACTCGCTGCGCTCGGTCGTTCGGGTAAAGCCTGGGGTGCCTAATGAGCAAAAGGCCAGCAAAAGG
CCAGGAACCGTAAAAAGGCCGCGTTGCTGGCGTTTTTCCATAGGCTCCGCCCCCCTGACGAGCATCACAA
AAATCGACGCTCAAGTCAGAGGTGGCGAAACCCGACAGGACTATAAAGATACCAGGCGTTTCCCCCTGGA
AGCTCCCTCGTGCGCTCTCCTGTTCCGACCCTGCCGCTTACCGGATACCTGTCCGCCTTTCTCCCTTCGG
GAAGCGTGGCGCTTTCTCATAGCTCACGCTGTAGGTATCTCAGTTCGGTGTAGGTCGTTCGCTCCAAGCT
GGGCTGTGTGCACGAACCCCCCGTTCAGCCCGACCGCTGCGCCTTATCCGGTAACTATCGTCTTGAGTCC
AACCCGGTAAGACACGACTTATCGCCACTGGCAGCAGCCACTGGTAACAGGATTAGCAGAGCGAGGTATG
TAGGCGGTGCTACAGAGTTCTTGAAGTGGTGGCCTAACTACGGCTACACTAGAAGAACAGTATTTGGTAT
CTGCGCTCTGCTGAAGCCAGTTACCTTCGGAAAAAGAGTTGGTAGCTCTTGATCCGGCAAACAAACCACC
GCTGGTAGCGGTGGTTTTTTTGTTTGCAAGCAGCAGATTACGCGCAGAAAAAAAGGATCTCAAGAAGATC
CTTTGATCTTTTCTACGGGGTCTGACGCTCAGTGGAACGAAAACTCACGTTAAGGGATTTTGGTCATGAG
ATTATCAAAAAGGATCTTCACCTAGATCCTTTTAAATTAAAAATGAAGTTTTAAATCAATCTAAAGTATA
TATGAGTAAACTTGGTCTGACAGTTACCAATGCTTAATCAGTGAGGCACCTATCTCAGCGATCTGTCTAT
TTCGTTCATCCATAGTTGCCTGACTCCCCGTCGTGTAGATAACTACGATACGGGAGGGCTTACCATCTGG
CCCCAGTGCTGCAATGATACCGCGAGAACCACGCTCACCGGCTCCAGATTTATCAGCAATAAACCAGCCA
GCCGGAAGGGCCGAGCGCAGAAGTGGTCCTGCAACTTTATCCGCCTCCATCCAGTCTATTAATTGTTGCC
GGGAAGCTAGAGTAAGTAGTTCGCCAGTTAATAGTTTGCGCAACGTTGTTGCCATTGCTACAGGCATCGT
GGTGTCACGCTCGTCGTTTGGTATGGCTTCATTCAGCTCCGGTTCCCAACGATCAAGGCGAGTTACATGA
TCCCCCATGTTGTGCAAAAAAGCGGTTAGCTCCTTCGGTCCTCCGATCGTTGTCAGAAGTAAGTTGGCCG
CAGTGTTATCACTCATGGTTATGGCAGCACTGCATAATTCTCTTACTGTCATGCCATCCGTAAGATGCTT
TTCTGTGACTGGTGAGTACTCAACCAAGTCATTCTGAGAATAGTGTATGCGGCGACCGAGTTGCTCTTGC
CCGGCGTCAATACGGGATAATACCGCGCCACATAGCAGAACTTTAAAAGTGCTCATCATTGGAAAACGTT
CTTCGGGGCGAAAACTCTCAAGGATCTTACCGCTGTTGAGATCCAGTTCGATGTAACCCACTCGTGCACC
CAACTGATCTTCAGCATCTTTTACTTTCACCAGCGTTTCTGGGTGAGCAAAAACAGGAAGGCAAAATGCC
GCAAAAAAGGGAATAAGGGCGACACGGAAATGTTGAATACTCATACTCTTCCTTTTTCAATATTATTGAA
GCATTTATCAGGGTTATTGTCTCATGAGCGGATACATATTTGAATGTATTTAGAAAAATAAACAAATAGG
GGTTCCGCGCACATTTCCCCGAAAAGTGCCACCTAAATTGTAAGCGTTAATATTTTGTTAAAATTCGCGT
TAAATTTTTGTTAAATCAGCTCATTTTTTAACCAATAGGCCGAAATCGGCAAAATCCCTTATAAATCAAA
AGAATAGACCGAGATAGGGTTGAGTGGCCGCTACAGGGCGCTCCCATTCGCCATTCAGGCTGCGCAACTG
TTGGGAAGGGCGTTTCGGTGCGGGCCTCTTCGCTATTACGCCAGCTGGCGAAAGGGGGATGTGCTGCAAG
GCGATTAAGTTGGGTAACGCCAGGGTTTTCCCAGTCACGACGTTGTAAAACGACGGCCAGTGAGCGCGAC
GTAATACGACTCACTATAGGGCGAATTGGCGGAAGGCCGTCAAGGCCACGTGTCTTGTCCAGAGCTCGAT
ATCGAATTAATTC
